>Addgene plasmid #233696 | AAV PHP.eB-CAG-Venus-P2A-Tau-RING | addgene full sequence | sequence record 469454 | Addgene NGS Result
GATACACTTGATGTACTGCCAAGTGGGCAGTTTACCGTAAATACTCCACCCATTGACGTCAATGGAAAGT
CCCTATTGGCGTTACTATGGGAACATACGTCATTATTGACGTCAATGGTACTCTTCCTAGAGCATGGCTA
CGTAGATAAGTAGCATGGCGGGTTAATCATTAACTACAAGGAACCCCTAGTGATGGAGTTGGCCACTCCC
TCTCTGCGCGCTCGCTCGCTCACTGAGGCCGGGCGACCAAAGGTCGCCCGACGCCCGGGCTTTGCCCGGG
CGGCCTCAGTGAGCGAGCGAGCGCGCAGCTGGCGTAATAGCGAAGAGGCCCGCACCGATCGCCCTTCCCA
ACAGTTGCGCAGCCTGAATGGCGAATGGG
[124 nt withheld, positions 380-503]
C
[91 nt withheld, positions 505-595]
A
[49 nt withheld, positions 597-645]
CCTTTGACGTTGGAGTCCACGTTCTTT
[37 nt withheld, positions 673-709]
ACCCTATCTCGGTCTATTCTTTTGATTTATAAGGGATTTTGCCGATTTCGGCCTATTGGTTAAAAAATGA
GCTGATTTAACAAAAATTTAACGCGAATTTTAACAAAATATTAACGCTTACAATTTAGGTGGCACTTTTC
GGGGAAATGTGCGCGGAACCCCTATTTGTTTATTTTTCTAAATACATTCAAATATGTATCCGCTCATGAG
ACAATAACCCTGATAAATGCTTCAATAATATTGAAAAAGGAAGAGTATGAGTATTCAACATTTCCGTGTC
GCCCTTATTCCCTTTTTTGCGGCATTTTGCCTTCCTGTTTTTGCTCACCCAGAAACGCTGGTGAAAGTAA
AAGATGCTGAAGATCAGTTGGGTGCACGAGTGGGTTACATCGAACTGGATCTCAACAGCGGTAAGATCCT
TGAGAGTTTTCGCCCCGAAGAACGTTTTCCAATGATGAGCACTTTTAAAGTTCTGCTATGTGGCGCGGTA
TTATCCCGTATTGACGCCGGGCAAGAGCAACTCGGTCGCCGCATACACTATTCTCAGAATGACTTGGTTG
AGTACTCACCAGTCACAGAAAAGCATCTTACGGATGGCATGACAGTAAGAGAATTATGCAGTGCTGCCAT
AACCATGAGTGATAACACTGCGGCCAACTTACTTCTGACAACGATCGGAGGACCGAAGGAGCTAACCGCT
TTTTTGCACAACATGGGGGATCATGTAACTCGCCTTGATCGTTGGGAACCGGAGCTGAATGAAGCCATAC
CAAACGACGAGCGTGACACCACGATGCCTGTAGCAATGGCAACAACGTTGCGCAAACTATTAACTGGCGA
ACTACTTACTCTAGCTTCCCGGCAACAATTAATAGACTGGATGGAGGCGGATAAAGTTGCAGGACCACTT
CTGCGCTCGGCCCTTCCGGCTGGCTGGTTTATTGCTGATAAATCTGGAGCCGGTGAGCGTGGGTCTCGCG
GTATCATTGCAGCACTGGGGCCAGATGGTAAGCCCTCCCGTATCGTAGTTATCTACACGACGGGGAGTCA
GGCAACTATGGATGAACGAAATAGACAGATCGCTGAGATAGGTGCCTCACTGATTAAGCATTGGTAACTG
TCAGACCAAGTTTACTCATATATACTTTAGATTGATTTAAAACTTCATTTTTAATTTAAAAGGATCTAGG
TGAAGATCCTTTTTGATAATCTCATGACCAAAATCCCTTAACGTGAGTTTTCGTTCCACTGAGCGTCAGA
CCCCGTAGAAAAGATCAAAGGATCTTCTTGAGATCCTTTTTTTCTGCGCGTAATCTGCTGCTTGCAAACA
AAAAAACCACCGCTACCAGCGGTGGTTTGTTTGCCGGATCAAGAGCTACCAACTCTTTTTCCGAAGGTAA
CTGGCTTCAGCAGAGCGCAGATACCAAATACTGTTCTTCTAGTGTAGCCGTAGTTAGGCCACCACTTCAA
GAACTCTGTAGCACCGCCTACATACCTCGCTCTGCTAATCCTGTTACCAGTGGCTGCTGCCAGTGGCGAT
AAGTCGTGTCTTACCGGGTTGGACTCAAGACGATAGTTACCGGATAAGGCGCAGCGGTCGGGCTGAACGG
GGGGTTCGTGCACACAGCCCAGCTTGGAGCGAACGACCTACACCGAACTGAGATACCTACAGCGTGAGCT
ATGAGAAAGCGCCACGCTTCCCGAAGGGAGAAAGGCGGACAGGTATCCGGTAAGCGGCAGGGTCGGAACA
GGAGAGCGCACGAGGGAGCTTCCAGGGGGAAACGCCTGGTATCTTTATAGTCCTGTCGGGTTTCGCCACC
TCTGACTTGAGCGTCGATTTTTGTGATGCTCGTCAGGGGGGCGGAGCCTATGGAAAAACGCCAGCAACGC
GGCCTTTTTACGGTTCCTGGCCTTTTGCTGGCCTTTTGCTCACATGTTCTTTCCTGCGTTATCCCCTGAT
TCTGTGGATAACCGTATTACCGCCTTTGAGTGAGCTGATACCGCTCGCCGCAGCCGAACGACCGAGCGCA
GCGAGTCAGTGAGCGAGCGAGCGCGCAGAGAGGGAGTGGCCAACTCCATCACTAGGGGTTCCTTGTAGTT
AATGATTAACCCGCCATGCTACTTATCTACGTAGCCATGCTCTAGGAAGATCCTTATCGATTTTACCACA
TTTGTAGAGGTTTTACTTGCTTTAAAAAACCTCCCACATCTCCCCCTGAACCTGAAACATAAAATGAATG
CAATTGTTGTTGTTAACTTGTTTATTGCAGCTTATAATGGTTACAAATAAAGCAATAGCATCACAAATTT
CACAAATAAAGCATTTTTTTCACTGCATTCTAGTTGTGGTTTGTCCAAACTCATCAATGTATCTTATCAT
GTCTGCTCGAAGCGGCCGCCCGGGTCGACGGTATCGATGCGGGGAGGCGGCCCAAAGGGAGATCCGACTC
GTCTGAGGGCGAAGGCGAAGACGCGGAAGAGGCCGCAGAGCCGGCAGCAGGCCGCGGGAAGGAAGGTCCG
CTGGATTGAGGGCCGAAGGGACGTAGCAGAAGGACGTCCCGCGCAGAATCCAGGTGGCAACACAGGCGAG
CAGCCAAGGAAAGGACGATGATTTCCCCGACAACACCACGGAATTGTCAGTGCCCAACAGCCGAGCCCCT
GTCCAGCAGCGGGCAAGGCAGGCGGCGATGAGTTCCGCCGTGGCAATAGGGAGGGGGAAAGCGAAAGTCC
CGGAAAGGAGCTGACAGGTGGTGGCAATGCCCCAACCAGTGGGGGTTGCGTCAGCAAACACAGTGCACAC
CACGCCACGTTGCCTGACAACGGGCCACAACTCCTCATAAAGAGACAGCAACCAGGATTTATACAAGGAG
GAGAAAATGAAAGCCATACGGGAAGCAATAGCATGATACAAAGGCATTAAAGCAGCGTATCCACATAGCG
TAAAAGGAGCAACATAGTTAAGAATACCAGTCAATCTTTCACAAATTTTGTAATCCAGAGGTTGATTATC
GATAAGCTTGATATCTTACTCTCTGGCCTCCTGGCTGATTTCTTTAAGGTTGTTCACCATGTTGGCTAGC
TGTCGATTGGGCCGGAGATTCTTGAGCAGAAAGCGCTGCCGGCACACAGGACAGACGCTGCCCCCACCTT
TCCCAACCTGAGAGATGCATTCCTGGCAGAAGCTGTGGCCACACTCGATGCTCACAGGCTCCACGAAGGG
GTCCAGGCAGATAGGGCATGTGACCTCCTCCCACATCATTGTCAAGCGTGCTGCTGAAGCCATGCCTGAG
CCACCTCCGGATCCGAATTCCAAACCCTGCTTGGCCAGGGAGGCAGACACCTCGTCAGCTAGCGTGGCGA
GCTGGGGCGAGTCTACCATGTCGATGCTGCCGGTGGAGGAGACATTGCTGAGATGCCGTGGAGACGTGTC
CCCAGACACCACTGGCGACTTGTACACGATCTCCGCCCCGTGGTCTGTCTTGGCTTTGGCGTTCTCGCGG
AAGGTCAGCTTGTGGGTTTCAATCTTTTTATTTCCTCCGCCAGGGACGTGGGTGATATTGTCCAGGGACC
CAATCTTCGACTGGACTCTGTCCTTGAAGTCAAGCTTCTCAGATTTTACTTCCACCTGGCCACCTCCTGG
TTTATGATGGATGTTGCCTAATGAGCCACACTTGGAGGTCACCTTGCTCAGGTCAACTGGTTTGTAGACT
ATTTGCACACTGCCGCCTCCACTGACGTGTTTGATATTATCCTTTGAGCCACACTTGGACTGGACGTTGC
TAAGATCCAGCTTCTTATTAATTATCTGCACCTTCCCGCCTCCCGGCTGGTGCTTCAGGTTCTCAGTGGA
GCCGATCTTGGACTTGACATTCTTCAGGTCTGGCATGGGCACGGGGGCTGTCTGCAGGCGGCTCTTGGCG
GAAGACGGCGACTTGGGTGGAGTACGGACCACTGCCACCTTCTTGGGCTCCCGGGTGGGTGGGGTTGGAA
GGGACGGGGTGCGGGAGCGGCTGCCGGGAGTGCCTGGGGAGCCGGGGCTGCTGTAGCCGCTGCGATCCCC
TGATTTTGGAGGTTCACCAGAGCTGGGTGGTGTCTTTGGAGCGGGCGGGGTTTTTGCTGGAATCCTGGTG
GCGTTGGCCTGGCCCTTCTGGCCTGGAGGGGCTGCTCCCCGCGGTGTGGCGATCTTCGTTTTACCATCAG
CCCCCTTGGCTTTTTTGTCATCGCTTCCAGTCCCGTCTTTGCTTTTACTGACCATGCGAGCTTGGGTCAC
GTGACCAGCAGCTTCGTCTTCCAGGCTGGGGGTGTCTCCAATGCCTGCTTCTTCAGCTTTCAGGCCAGCG
TCCGTGTCACCCTCTTGGTCTTGGTGCATGGTGTAGCCCCCCTGATCTTTCCTGTCCCCCAACCCGTACG
TCCCAGCGTGATCTTCCATCACTTCGAACTCCTGGCGGGGCTCAGCCATCTTAATTAAAGGTCCAGGGTT
CTCCTCCACGTCTCCAGCCTGCTTCAGCAGGCTGAAGTTAGTAGCTCCGCTTCCGAATTCCTTGTACAGC
TCGTCCATGCCGAGAGTGATCCCGGCGGCGGTCACGAACTCCAGCAGGACCATGTGATCGCGCTTCTCGT
TGGGGTCTTTGCTCAGGGCGGACTGGTAGCTCAGGTAGTGGTTGTCGGGCAGCAGCACGGGGCCGTCGCC
GATGGGGGTGTTCTGCTGGTAGTGGTCGGCGAGCTGCACGCCGCCGTCCTCGATGTTGTGGCGGATCTTG
AAGTTGGCCTTGATGCCGTTCTTCTGCTTGTCGGCGGTGATATAGACGTTGTGGCTGTTGTAGTTGTACT
CCAGCTTGTGCCCCAGGATGTTGCCGTCCTCCTTGAAGTCGATGCCCTTCAGCTCGATGCGGTTCACCAG
GGTGTCGCCCTCGAACTTCACCTCGGCGCGGGTCTTGTAGTTGCCGTCGTCCTTGAAGAAGATGGTGCGC
TCCTGGACGTAGCCTTCGGGCATGGCGGACTTGAAGAAGTCGTGCTGCTTCATGTGGTCGGGGTAGCGGG
CGAAGCACTGCAGGCCGTAGCCCAGGGTGGTCACGAGGGTGGGCCAGGGCACGGGCAGCTTGCCGGTGGT
GCAGATCAGCTTCAGGGTCAGCTTGCCGTAGGTGGCATCGCCCTCGCCCTCGCCGGACACGCTGAACTTG
TGGCCGTTTACGTCGCCGTCCAGCTCGACCAGGATGGGCACCACCCCGGTGAACAGCTCCTCGCCCTTGC
TCACCATTCTAGAGCCGCCGGTCACACGCCAGAAGCCGAACCCCGCCCTGCCCCGTCCCCCCCGAAGGCA
GCCGTCCCCCCGCGGACAGCCCCGAGCCGCTCCCCCCGCACAAAGGGCCCTCCCGGAGCCCCTCAAGGCT
TTCACGCAGCCACAGAAAAGAAACAAGCCGTCATTAAACCAAGCGCTAATTACAGCCCGGAGGAGAAGGG
CCGTCCCGCCCGCTCACCTGTGGGAGTAACGCGGTCAGTCAGAGCCGGGGCGGGCGGCGCGAGGCGGCGG
CGGAGCGGGGCACGGGGCGAAGGCAGCGCGCAGCGACTCCCGCCCGCCGCGCGCTTCGCTTTTTATAGGG
CCGCCGCCGCCGCCGCCTCGCCATAAAAGGAAACTTTCGGAGCGCGCCGCTCTGATTGGCTGCCGCCGCA
CCTCTCCGCCTCGCCCCGCCCCGCCCCTCGCCCCGCCCCGCCCCGCCCGGCGCGCCCCCCCCCCCCCCCC
CCCGCCCCCATCGCTGCACAAAATAATTAAAAAATAAATAAATACAAAATTGGGGGTGGGGAGGGGGGGG
AGATGGGGAGAGTGAAGCAGAACGTGGGGCTCACCTCGACCATGGTAATAGCGATGACTAATACGTAGAT
GTACTGCCAAGTAGGAAAGTCCCATAAGGTCATGTACTGGGCATAATGCCAGGCGGGCCATTTACCGTCA
TTGACGTCAATAGGGGGCGTACTTGGCATAT
Features (pLannotate 1.2.2; 18 found; start..end, strand, type, name):
    179..311     +  repeat_region  AAV2 ITR (fragment): inverted terminal repeat of adeno-associated virus serotype 2 inverted
    306..375     +  CDS            lacZα (fragment): LacZα fragment of β-galactosidase; lacZ fragment
    380..808     +  rep_origin     f1 ori (sequence partly withheld): f1 bacteriophage origin of replication; arrow indicates direction of (+) strand synthesis
    861..965     +  promoter       AmpR promoter: bla
    966..1826    +  CDS            AmpR: β-lactamase; bla; confers resistance to ampicillin, carbenicillin, and related antibiotics
   1997..2585    +  rep_origin     ori: high-copy-number ColE1/pMB1/pBR322/pUC origin of replication
   2745..2802    -  repeat_region  AAV2 ITR (fragment): inverted terminal repeat of adeno-associated virus serotype 2 inverted
   2873..2941    +  CDS            large T antigen (fragment): large T antigen from SV40 (simian virus 40)
   2964..3085    +  polyA_signal   SV40 poly(A) signal: SV40 polyadenylation signal
   3128..3716    -  misc_feature   WPRE: woodchuck hepatitis virus posttranscriptional regulatory element
   3716..3734    -  misc_feature   MCS (fragment): pBluescript multiple cloning site
   3738..3992    -  CDS            TRIM21 (fragment): RO52_HUMAN - Also known as RNF81, RO52, SSA1. Experimental evidence at protein level: Swiss-Prot protein existence level 1. E3 ubiquitin-protein ligase whose activity is dependent on E2 enzymes, UBE2D1, UBE2D2, UBE2E1 and UBE2E2. Forms a ubiquitin ligase complex in cooperation with the E2 UBE2D2 that is used not only for the ubiquitination of USP4 and IKBKB but also for its self-ubiquitination. Component of cullin-RING-based SCF (SKP1-CUL1-F-box protein) E3 ubiquitin-protein ligase complexes such as SCF(SKP2)-like complexes. A TRIM21-containing SCF(SKP2)-like complex is shown to mediate ubiqui
   4020..5168    -  CDS            MAPT (fragment): TAU_SPECI - Experimental evidence at protein level: Swiss-Prot protein existence level 1. Promotes microtubule assembly and stability, and might be involved in the establishment and maintenance of neuronal polarity. The C-terminus binds axonal microtubules while the N-terminus binds neural plasma membrane components, suggesting that tau functions as a linker protein between both. Axonal polarity is predetermined by tau localization (in the neuronal cell) in the domain of the cell body defined by the centrosome. The short isoforms allow plasticity of the cytoskeleton whereas the longer isoforms
   5250..5966    -  CDS            Venus: Venus is a basic (constitutively fluorescent) yellow fluorescent protein published in 2002, derived from Aequorea victoria. It is reported to be a rapidly-maturing weak dimer with moderate acid sensitivity.
   5967..6055    -  intron         chimeric intron (fragment): chimera between introns from chicken β-actin and rabbit β-globin
   6144..6279    -  intron         hybrid intron (fragment): hybrid between chicken β-actin (CBA) and minute virus of mice (MMV) introns (Gray et al., 2011)
   6280..6558    -  promoter       chicken β-actin promoter: No description available
   6560..118     -  enhancer       CMV enhancer (fragment) (across the origin): human cytomegalovirus immediate early enhancer
