[The description below was written by a language model from this plasmid's Addgene catalogue record and pLannotate feature annotations shown in this document.]
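Description:
AAV PHP.eB-CAG-Venus-P2A-Tau-RING is an AAV transfer plasmid for mammalian expression, in which the expression cassette sits between AAV2 inverted terminal repeats (annotated only as fragments in this 6,690 nt sequence) so that it can be packaged into recombinant AAV particles. The "PHP.eB" in the name presumably refers to the capsid intended for packaging. No capsid gene appears in the feature table, so the capsid would be supplied separately. The bacterial backbone carries a high-copy ColE1/pUC-type origin, an f1 phage origin, a residual lacZα fragment and an ampicillin resistance gene (β-lactamase) with its own promoter. The record lists a recombination-deficient cloning strain for propagation, which is usual for ITR-containing plasmids.

The payload is driven by the CAG promoter, seen here as a CMV enhancer, the chicken β-actin promoter and chimeric/hybrid intron fragments. It transcribes a single open reading frame that encodes the yellow fluorescent protein Venus, a P2A self-cleaving peptide (named in the insert but not separately annotated), and a fusion of tau (MAPT fragment) to a short portion of the E3 ubiquitin ligase TRIM21, which the construct name identifies as its RING domain. Ribosomal skipping at P2A should give free Venus as a marker of transduced cells alongside the Tau-RING protein. A WPRE downstream of the coding region enhances transcript stability and expression. An SV40 poly(A) signal also lies there, although it is annotated on the opposite strand to the cassette.

According to the associated publication title, the construct is used to co-opt templated aggregation: Tau-RING is designed to be incorporated into pathogenic tau assemblies and so target them for degradation. The record does not state the tau species or isoform.
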