Addgene plasmid #233696: AAV PHP.eB-CAG-Venus-P2A-Tau-RING
Purpose: AAV expression of Venus-P2A-Tau-RING from CAG promoter
Depositing lab: Leo James. Depositing organization: MRC Laboratory of Molecular Biology. Publication: Co-opting templated aggregation to degrade pathogenic tau assemblies and improve motor function. Miller LVC, Papa G, Vaysburd M, Cheng S, Sweeney PW, Smith A, Franco C, Katsinelos T, Huang M, Sanford SAI, Benn J, Farnsworth J, Higginson K, Joyner H, McEwan WA, James LC. Cell. 2024 Oct 17;187(21):5967-5980.e17. doi: 10.1016/j.cell.2024.08.024. Epub 2024 Sep 13. PubMed 39276772.
Backbone
  Vector backbone: AAV PHP.eB-CAG
  Vector type: Mammalian Expression, AAV
Growth in bacteria
  Bacterial resistance: Ampicillin, 100 μg/mL
  Growth temperature: 37°C
  Growth strain: NEB Stable
  Copy number: Unknown
Gene/Insert
  Gene/Insert name: Venus-P2A-Tau-RING
Terms and licenses: Academic/Nonprofit Terms; Industry Terms: Not Available to Industry
How to cite: AAV PHP.eB-CAG-Venus-P2A-Tau-RING was a gift from Leo James (Addgene plasmid # 233696 ; http://n2t.net/addgene:233696 ; RRID:Addgene_233696)
